>Addgene plasmid #17447 | pLenti CMV GFP Neo (657-2) | analyzer sequence | sequence record 8616
CAGGTGGCACTTTTCGGGGAAATGTGCGCGGAACCCCTATTTGTTTATTTTTCTAAATACATTCAAATAT
GTATCCGCTCATGAGACAATAACCCTGATAAATGCTTCAATAATATTGAAAAAGGAAGAGTATGAGTATT
CAACATTTCCGTGTCGCCCTTATTCCCTTTTTTGCGGCATTTTGCCTTCCTGTTTTTGCTCACCCAGAAA
CGCTGGTGAAAGTAAAAGATGCTGAAGATCAGTTGGGTGCACGAGTGGGTTACATCGAACTGGATCTCAA
CAGCGGTAAGATCCTTGAGAGTTTTCGCCCCGAAGAACGTTTTCCAATGATGAGCACTTTTAAAGTTCTG
CTATGTGGCGCGGTATTATCCCGTATTGACGCCGGGCAAGAGCAACTCGGTCGCCGCATACACTATTCTC
AGAATGACTTGGTTGAGTACTCACCAGTCACAGAAAAGCATCTTACGGATGGCATGACAGTAAGAGAATT
ATGCAGTGCTGCCATAACCATGAGTGATAACACTGCGGCCAACTTACTTCTGACAACGATCGGAGGACCG
AAGGAGCTAACCGCTTTTTTGCACAACATGGGGGATCATGTAACTCGCCTTGATCGTTGGGAACCGGAGC
TGAATGAAGCCATACCAAACGACGAGCGTGACACCACGATGCCTGTAGCAATGGCAACAACGTTGCGCAA
ACTATTAACTGGCGAACTACTTACTCTAGCTTCCCGGCAACAATTAATAGACTGGATGGAGGCGGATAAA
GTTGCAGGACCACTTCTGCGCTCGGCCCTTCCGGCTGGCTGGTTTATTGCTGATAAATCTGGAGCCGGTG
AGCGTGGGTCTCGCGGTATCATTGCAGCACTGGGGCCAGATGGTAAGCCCTCCCGTATCGTAGTTATCTA
CACGACGGGGAGTCAGGCAACTATGGATGAACGAAATAGACAGATCGCTGAGATAGGTGCCTCACTGATT
AAGCATTGGTAACTGTCAGACCAAGTTTACTCATATATACTTTAGATTGATTTAAAACTTCATTTTTAAT
TTAAAAGGATCTAGGTGAAGATCCTTTTTGATAATCTCATGACCAAAATCCCTTAACGTGAGTTTTCGTT
CCACTGAGCGTCAGACCCCGTAGAAAAGATCAAAGGATCTTCTTGAGATCCTTTTTTTCTGCGCGTAATC
TGCTGCTTGCAAACAAAAAAACCACCGCTACCAGCGGTGGTTTGTTTGCCGGATCAAGAGCTACCAACTC
TTTTTCCGAAGGTAACTGGCTTCAGCAGAGCGCAGATACCAAATACTGTCCTTCTAGTGTAGCCGTAGTT
AGGCCACCACTTCAAGAACTCTGTAGCACCGCCTACATACCTCGCTCTGCTAATCCTGTTACCAGTGGCT
GCTGCCAGTGGCGATAAGTCGTGTCTTACCGGGTTGGACTCAAGACGATAGTTACCGGATAAGGCGCAGC
GGTCGGGCTGAACGGGGGGTTCGTGCACACAGCCCAGCTTGGAGCGAACGACCTACACCGAACTGAGATA
CCTACAGCGTGAGCTATGAGAAAGCGCCACGCTTCCCGAAGGGAGAAAGGCGGACAGGTATCCGGTAAGC
GGCAGGGTCGGAACAGGAGAGCGCACGAGGGAGCTTCCAGGGGGAAACGCCTGGTATCTTTATAGTCCTG
TCGGGTTTCGCCACCTCTGACTTGAGCGTCGATTTTTGTGATGCTCGTCAGGGGGGCGGAGCCTATGGAA
AAACGCCAGCAACGCGGCCTTTTTACGGTTCCTGGCCTTTTGCTGGCCTTTTGCTCACATGTTCTTTCCT
GCGTTATCCCCTGATTCTGTGGATAACCGTATTACCGCCTTTGAGTGAGCTGATACCGCTCGCCGCAGCC
GAACGACCGAGCGCAGCGAGTCAGTGAGCGAGGAAGCGGAAGAGCGCCCAATACGCAAACCGCCTCTCCC
CGCGCGTTGGCCGATTCATTAATGCAGCTGGCACGACAGGTTTCCCGACTGGAAAGCGGGCAGTGAGCGC
AACGCAATTAATGTGAGTTAGCTCACTCATTAGGCACCCCAGGCTTTACACTTTATGCTTCCGGCTCGTA
TGTTGTGTGGAATTGTGAGCGGATAACAATTTCACACAGGAAACAGCTATGACCATGATTACGCCAAGCG
CGCAATTAACCCTCACTAAAGGGAACAAAAGCTGGAGCTGCAAGCTTAATGTAGTCTTATGCAATACTCT
TGTAGTCTTGCAACATGGTAACGATGAGTTAGCAACATGCCTTACAAGGAGAGAAAAAGCACCGTGCATG
CCGATTGGTGGAAGTAAGGTGGTACGATCGTGCCTTATTAGGAAGGCAACAGACGGGTCTGACATGGATT
GGACGAACCACTGAATTGCCGCATTGCAGAGATATTGTATTTAAGTGCCTAGCTCGATACAATAAACGGG
TCTCTCTGGTTAGACCAGATCTGAGCCTGGGAGCTCTCTGGCTAACTAGGGAACCCACTGCTTAAGCCTC
AATAAAGCTTGCCTTGAGTGCTTCAAGTAGTGTGTGCCCGTCTGTTGTGTGACTCTGGTAACTAGAGATC
CCTCAGACCCTTTTAGTCAGTGTGGAAAATCTCTAGCAGTGGCGCCCGAACAGGGACCTGAAAGCGAAAG
GGAAACCAGAGCTCTCTCGACGCAGGACTCGGCTTGCTGAAGCGCGCACGGCAAGAGGCGAGGGGCGGCG
ACTGGTGAGTACGCCAAAAATTTTGACTAGCGGAGGCTAGAAGGAGAGAGATGGGTGCGAGAGCGTCAGT
ATTAAGCGGGGGAGAATTAGATCGCGATGGGAAAAAATTCGGTTAAGGCCAGGGGGAAAGAAAAAATATA
AATTAAAACATATAGTATGGGCAAGCAGGGAGCTAGAACGATTCGCAGTTAATCCTGGCCTGTTAGAAAC
ATCAGAAGGCTGTAGACAAATACTGGGACAGCTACAACCATCCCTTCAGACAGGATCAGAAGAACTTAGA
TCATTATATAATACAGTAGCAACCCTCTATTGTGTGCATCAAAGGATAGAGATAAAAGACACCAAGGAAG
CTTTAGACCAGATAGAGGAAGAGCAAAACAAAAGTAAGACCACCGCACAGCAAGCGGCCGCTGATCTTCA
GACCTGGAGGAGGAGATATGAGGGACAATTGGAGAAGTGAATTATATAAATATAAAGTAGTAAAAATTGA
ACCATTAGGAGTAGCACCCACCAAGGCAAAGAGAAGAGTGGTGCAGAGAGAAAAAAGAGCAGTGGGAATA
GGAGCTTTGTTCCTTGGGTTCTTGGGAGCAGCAGGAAGCACTATGGGCGCAGCGTCAATGACGCTGACGG
TACAGGCCAGACAATTATTGTCTGGTATAGTGCAGCAGCAGAACAATTTGCTGAGGGCTATTGAGGCGCA
ACAGCATCTGTTGCAACTCACAGTCTGGGGCATCAAGCAGCTCCAGGCAAGAATCCTGGCTGTGGAAAGA
TACCTAAAGGATCAACAGCTCCTGGGGATTTGGGGTTGCTCTGGAAAACTCATTTGCACCACTGCTGTGC
CTTGGAATGCTAGTTGGAGTAATAAATCTCTGGAACAGATTTGGAATCACACGACCTGGATGGAGTGGGA
CAGAGAAATTAACAATTACACAAGCTTAATACACTCCTTAATTGAAGAATCGCAAAACCAGCAAGAAAAG
AATGAACAAGAATTATTGGAATTAGATAAATGGGCAAGTTTGTGGAATTGGTTTAACATAACAAATTGGC
TGTGGTATATAAAATTATTCATAATGATAGTAGGAGGCTTGGTAGGTTTAAGAATAGTTTTTGCTGTACT
TTCTATAGTGAATAGAGTTAGGCAGGGATATTCACCATTATCGTTTCAGACCCACCTCCCAACCCCGAGG
GGACCCGACAGGCCCGAAGGAATAGAAGAAGAAGGTGGAGAGAGAGACAGAGACAGATCCATTCGATTAG
TGAACGGATCTCGACGGTTAACTTTTAAAAGAAAAGGGGGGATTGGGGGGTACAGTGCAGGGGAAAGAAT
AGTAGACATAATAGCAACAGACATACAAACTAAAGAATTACAAAAACAAATTACAAAAATTCAAAATTTT
ATCGATAAGCTTGGGAGTTCCGCGTTACATAACTTACGGTAAATGGCCCGCCTGGCTGACCGCCCAACGA
CCCCCGCCCATTGACGTCAATAATGACGTATGTTCCCATAGTAACGCCAATAGGGACTTTCCATTGACGT
CAATGGGTGGAGTATTTACGGTAAACTGCCCACTTGGCAGTACATCAAGTGTATCATATGCCAAGTACGC
CCCCTATTGACGTCAATGACGGTAAATGGCCCGCCTGGCATTATGCCCAGTACATGACCTTATGGGACTT
TCCTACTTGGCAGTACATCTACGTATTAGTCATCGCTATTACCATGGTGATGCGGTTTTGGCAGTACATC
AATGGGCGTGGATAGCGGTTTGACTCACGGGGATTTCCAAGTCTCCACCCCATTGACGTCAATGGGAGTT
TGTTTTGGCACCAAAATCAACGGGACTTTCCAAAATGTCGTAACAACTCCGCCCCATTGACGCAAATGGG
CGGTAGGCGTGTACGGTGGGAGGTCTATATAAGCAGAGCTCGTTTAGTGAACCGTCAGATCGCCTGGAGA
CGCCATCCACGCTGTTTTGACCTCCATAGAAGACACCGACTCTAGAGGATCCACCGGTCGCCACCATGGT
GAGCAAGGGCGAGGAGCTGTTCACCGGGGTGGTGCCCATCCTGGTCGAGCTGGACGGCGACGTAAACGGC
CACAAGTTCAGCGTGTCCGGCGAGGGCGAGGGCGATGCCACCTACGGCAAGCTGACCCTGAAGTTCATCT
GCACCACCGGCAAGCTGCCCGTGCCCTGGCCCACCCTCGTGACCACCCTGACCTACGGCGTGCAGTGCTT
CAGCCGCTACCCCGACCACATGAAGCAGCACGACTTCTTCAAGTCCGCCATGCCCGAAGGCTACGTCCAG
GAGCGCACCATCTTCTTCAAGGACGACGGCAACTACAAGACCCGCGCCGAGGTGAAGTTCGAGGGCGACA
CCCTGGTGAACCGCATCGAGCTGAAGGGCATCGACTTCAAGGAGGACGGCAACATCCTGGGGCACAAGCT
GGAGTACAACTACAACAGCCACAACGTCTATATCATGGCCGACAAGCAGAAGAACGGCATCAAGGTGAAC
TTCAAGATCCGCCACAACATCGAGGACGGCAGCGTGCAGCTCGCCGACCACTACCAGCAGAACACCCCCA
TCGGCGACGGCCCCGTGCTGCTGCCCGACAACCACTACCTGAGCACCCAGTCCGCCCTGAGCAAAGACCC
CAACGAGAAGCGCGATCACATGGTCCTGCTGGAGTTCGTGACCGCCGCCGGGATCACTCTCGGCATGGAC
GAGCTGTACAAGTAAAGCGGCCGCGTCGACAATCAACCTCTGGATTACAAAATTTGTGAAAGATTGACTG
GTATTCTTAACTATGTTGCTCCTTTTACGCTATGTGGATACGCTGCTTTAATGCCTTTGTATCATGCTAT
TGCTTCCCGTATGGCTTTCATTTTCTCCTCCTTGTATAAATCCTGGTTGCTGTCTCTTTATGAGGAGTTG
TGGCCCGTTGTCAGGCAACGTGGCGTGGTGTGCACTGTGTTTGCTGACGCAACCCCCACTGGTTGGGGCA
TTGCCACCACCTGTCAGCTCCTTTCCGGGACTTTCGCTTTCCCCCTCCCTATTGCCACGGCGGAACTCAT
CGCCGCCTGCCTTGCCCGCTGCTGGACAGGGGCTCGGCTGTTGGGCACTGACAATTCCGTGGTGTTGTCG
GGGAAGCTGACGTCCTTTCCATGGCTGCTCGCCTGTGTTGCCACCTGGATTCTGCGCGGGACGTCCTTCT
GCTACGTCCCTTCGGCCCTCAATCCAGCGGACCTTCCTTCCCGCGGCCTGCTGCCGGCTCTGCGGCCTCT
TCCGCGTCTTCGCCTTCGCCCTCAGACGAGTCGGATCTCCCTTTGGGCCGCCTCCCCGCCTGGAATTCTG
CAGATATCCGGACTAGTGATCTAATTCTACCGGGTAGGGGAGGCGCTTTTCCCAAGGCAGTCTGGAGCAT
GCGCTTTAGCAGCCCCGCTGGGCACTTGGCGCTACACAAGTGGCCTCTGGCCTCGCACACATTCCACATC
CACCGGTAGGCGCCAACCGGCTCCGTTCTTTGGTGGCCCCTTCGCGCCACCTTCTACTCCTCCCCTAGTC
AGGAAGTTCCCCCCCGCCCCGCAGCTCGCGTCGTGCAGGACGTGACAAATGGAAGTAGCACGTCTCACTA
GTCTCGTGCAGATGGACAGCACCGCTGAGCAATGGAAGCGGGTAGGCCTTTGGGGCAGCGGCCAATAGCA
GCTTTGCTCCTTCGCTTTCTGGGCTCAGAGGCTGGGAAGGGGTGGGTCCGGGGGCGGGCTCAGGGGCGGG
CTCAGGGGCGGGGCGGGCGCCCGAAGGTCCTCCGGAGGCCCGGCATTCTGCACGCTTCAAAAGCGCACGT
CTGCCGCGCTGTTCTCCTCTTCCTCATCTCCGGGCCTTTCGACCTGCAGCCAATATGGGATCGGCCATTG
AACAAGATGGATTGCACGCAGGTTCTCCGGCCGCTTGGGTGGAGAGGCTATTCGGCTATGACTGGGCACA
ACAGACAATCGGCTGCTCTGATGCCGCCGTGTTCCGGCTGTCAGCGCAGGGGCGCCCGGTTCTTTTTGTC
AAGACCGACCTGTCCGGTGCCCTGAATGAACTGCAGGACGAGGCAGCGCGGCTATCGTGGCTGGCCACGA
CGGGCGTTCCTTGCGCAGCTGTGCTCGACGTTGTCACTGAAGCGGGAAGGGACTGGCTGCTATTGGGCGA
AGTGCCGGGGCAGGATCTCCTGTCATCTCACCTTGCTCCTGCCGAGAAAGTATCCATCATGGCTGATGCA
ATGCGGCGGCTGCATACGCTTGATCCGGCTACCTGCCCATTCGACCACCAAGCGAAACATCGCATCGAGC
GAGCACGTACTCGGATGGAAGCCGGTCTTGTCGATCAGGATGATCTGGACGAAGAGCATCAGGGGCTCGC
GCCAGCCGAACTGTTCGCCAGGCTCAAGGCGCGCATGCCCGACGGCGAGGATCTCGTCGTGACCCATGGC
GATGCCTGCTTGCCGAATATCATGGTGGAAAATGGCCGCTTTTCTGGATTCATCGACTGTGGCCGGCTGG
GTGTGGCGGACCGCTATCAGGACATAGCGTTGGCTACCCGTGATATTGCTGAAGAGCTTGGCGGCGAATG
GGCTGACCGCTTCCTCGTGCTTTACGGTATCGCCGCTCCCGATTCGCAGCGCATCGCCTTCTATCGCCTT
CTTGACGAGTTCTTCTGAGGGGATCCGTCGAGGGCCCGGTACCTTTAAGACCAATGACTTACAAGGCAGC
TGTAGATCTTAGCCACTTTTTAAAAGAAAAGGGGGGACTGGAAGGGCTAGCTCACTCCCAACGAAGACAA
GATCTGCTTTTTGCTTGTACTGGGTCTCTCTGGTTAGACCAGATCTGAGCCTGGGAGCTCTCTGGCTGCC
TAGGGAACCCACTGCTTAAGCCTCAATAAAGCTTGCCTTGAGTGCTTCAAGTAGTGTGTGCCCGTCTGTT
GTGTGACTCTGGTAACTAGAGATCCCTCAGACCCTTTTAGTCAGTGTGGAAAATCTCTAGCAGTAGTAGT
TCATGTCATCTTATTATTCAGTATTTATAACTTGCAAAGAAATGAATATCAGAGAGTGAGAGGAACTTGT
TTATTGCAGCTTATAATGGTTACAAATAAAGCAATAGCATCACAAATTTCACAAATAAAGCATTTTTTTC
ACTGCATTCTAGTTGTGGTTTGTCCAAACTCATCAATGTATCTTATCATGTCTGGCTCTAGCTATCCCGC
CCCTAACTCCGCCCAGTTCCGCCCATTCTCCGCCCCATGGCTGACTAATTTTTTTTATTTATGCAGAGGC
CGAGGCCGCCTCGGCCTCTGAGCTATTCCAGAAGTAGTGAGGAGGCTTTTTTGGAGGCCTAGGCTTTTGC
GTCGAGACGTACCCAATTCGCCCTATAGTGAGTCGTATTACGCGCGCTCACTGGCCGTCGTTTTACAACG
TCGTGACTGGGAAAACCCTGGCGTTACCCAACTTAATCGCCTTGCAGCACATCCCCCTTTCGCCAGCTGG
CGTAATAGCGAAGAGGCCCGCACCGATCGCCCTTCCCAACAGTTGCGCAGCCTGAATGGCGAATGGCGCG
[124 nt withheld, positions 8331-8454]
C
[91 nt withheld, positions 8456-8546]
A
[49 nt withheld, positions 8548-8596]
CCTTTGACGTTGGAGTCCACGTTCTTT
[37 nt withheld, positions 8624-8660]
ACCCTATCTCGGTCTATTCTTTTGATTTATAAGGGATTTTGCCGATTTCGGCCTATTGGTTAAAAAATGA
GCTGATTTAACAAAAATTTAACGCGAATTTTAACAAAATATTAACGTTTACAATTTCC
Features (pLannotate 1.2.2; 28 found; start..end, strand, type, name):
     27..131     +  promoter       AmpR promoter: bla
    132..992     +  CDS            AmpR: β-lactamase; bla; confers resistance to ampicillin, carbenicillin, and related antibiotics
   1163..1751    +  rep_origin     ori: high-copy-number ColE1/pMB1/pBR322/pUC origin of replication
   1934..2026    +  CDS            lacI (fragment): lac repressor; lacI; The lac repressor binds to the lac operator to inhibit transcription in E. coli. This inhibition can be relieved by adding lactose or isopropyl-β-D-thiogalactopyranoside (IPTG).
   2039..2060    +  protein_bind   CAP binding site: CAP binding activates transcription in the presence of cAMP. E. coli catabolite activator protein
   2075..2105    +  promoter       lac promoter: promoter for the E. coli lac operon
   2113..2129    +  protein_bind   lac operator: The lac repressor binds to the lac operator to inhibit transcription in E. coli. This inhibition can be relieved by adding lactose or isopropyl-β-D-thiogalactopyranoside (IPTG). lac repressor encoded by lacI
   2174..2192    +  promoter       T3 promoter: promoter for bacteriophage T3 RNA polymerase
   2220..2441    +  promoter       RSV promoter: Rous sarcoma virus enhancer/promoter
   2448..2628    +  LTR            5' LTR (truncated): truncated 5' long terminal repeat (LTR) from HIV-1
   2672..2797    +  misc_feature   HIV-1 Ψ: packaging signal of human immunodeficiency virus type 1
   2781..3144    +  CDS            HIV-1 gag (fragment): gag protein from human immunodeficiency virus 1; gag
   3290..3523    +  misc_feature   RRE: The Rev response element (RRE) of HIV-1 allows for Rev-dependent mRNA export from the nucleus to the cytoplasm.
   3900..4000    +  CDS            Rev (fragment): human immunodeficiency virus 1 (HIV-1) Rev protein; rev; enhances nuclear export of unspliced and incompletely spliced viral mRNAs
   4013..4130    +  misc_feature   cPPT/CTS: central polypurine tract and central termination sequence of HIV-1
   4153..4456    +  enhancer       CMV enhancer: human cytomegalovirus immediate early enhancer
   4457..4660    +  promoter       CMV promoter: human cytomegalovirus (CMV) immediate early promoter
   4756..5475    +  CDS            EGFP: the original enhanced GFP (Yang et al., 1996) mammalian codon-optimized
   5491..6079    +  misc_feature   WPRE: woodchuck hepatitis virus posttranscriptional regulatory element
   6122..6621    +  promoter       PGK promoter: mouse phosphoglycerate kinase 1 promoter
   6635..7438    +  CDS            NeoR/KanR: aminoglycoside phosphotransferase from Tn5; aph(3')-II (or nptII); confers resistance to neomycin, kanamycin, and G418 (Geneticin®)
   7459..7527    +  CDS            nef (fragment): NEF_HV1Z2 - Experimental evidence at protein level: Swiss-Prot protein existence level 1. Extracellular Nef protein targets CD4(+) T-lymphocytes for apoptosis by interacting with CXCR4 surface receptors. From Human immunodeficiency virus type 1 group M subtype D (isolate Z2/CDC-Z34) (HIV-1).
   7529..7762    +  LTR            3' LTR (ΔU3): self-inactivating 3' long terminal repeat (LTR) from HIV-1
   7834..7955    +  polyA_signal   SV40 poly(A) signal: SV40 polyadenylation signal
   7974..8109    +  rep_origin     SV40 ori: SV40 origin of replication
   8142..8160    -  promoter       T7 promoter: promoter for bacteriophage T7 RNA polymerase
   8168..8323    +  CDS            lacZα (fragment): LacZα fragment of β-galactosidase; lacZ fragment
   8331..8786    +  rep_origin     f1 ori (sequence partly withheld): f1 bacteriophage origin of replication; arrow indicates direction of (+) strand synthesis
