[The description below was written by a language model from this plasmid's Addgene catalogue record and pLannotate feature annotations shown in this document.]
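Description:
pLenti CMV GFP Neo (657-2) is a third-generation, self-inactivating HIV-1-based lentiviral transfer vector for expressing enhanced GFP in mammalian cells, built on the p156RRL-sinPPT-CMV-GFP-PRE backbone. In bacteria it is maintained through a high-copy ColE1/pUC-type origin and selected with ampicillin via the β-lactamase gene. An f1 origin, SV40 origin, T3 and T7 promoters and remnants of the lac region (lacI, lacZα fragments, lac promoter/operator) are also annotated outside the viral cassette as carry-over from the cloning backbone. The annotated sequence record is about 8.8 kb, consistent with the stated backbone plus a roughly 0.7 kb insert.

The viral genome is transcribed in packaging cells from an RSV enhancer/promoter fused to a truncated 5' LTR, which makes genomic RNA production Tat-independent, as is characteristic of third-generation designs. Downstream lie the Ψ packaging signal with a partial gag sequence, the Rev response element for Rev-dependent nuclear export, and the cPPT/CTS, which improves nuclear import of the reverse-transcribed genome. The payload consists of two independent expression units: the CMV immediate-early enhancer/promoter driving EGFP (cloned between BamHI and SalI sites, both retained), followed by a WPRE to enhance transcript stability and expression, and a mouse PGK promoter driving the Tn5 neomycin phosphotransferase gene for G418 selection of transduced cells. The cassette ends in a ΔU3 3' LTR, which inactivates LTR promoter activity after integration, followed by an SV40 polyadenylation signal.

The construct is suited to producing lentivirus, when supplied with separate packaging and envelope plasmids, for stable GFP marking of cells. It can serve as a transduction control, and the retained cloning sites should allow GFP to be replaced with another gene.
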