Addgene plasmid #17447: pLenti CMV GFP Neo (657-2)
Purpose: 3rd gen lentiviral eGFP expression vector, CMV promoter, Neo
Depositing lab: Eric Campeau & Paul Kaufman. Depositing organization: University of Massachusetts, Worcester. Publication: A versatile viral system for expression and depletion of proteins in mammalian cells. Campeau E, Ruhl VE, Rodier F, Smith CL, Rahmberg BL, Fuss JO, Campisi J, Yaswen P, Cooper PK, Kaufman PD.. PLoS One. 2009 Aug 6;4(8):e6529. 10.1371/journal.pone.0006529 PubMed 19657394.
Backbone
  Vector backbone: p156RRL-sinPPT-CMV-GFP-PRE/Nhe I
  Backbone size w/o insert (bp): 8068
  Vector type: Mammalian Expression, Lentiviral
  Selectable markers: Neomycin (select with G418)
Growth in bacteria
  Bacterial resistance: Ampicillin, 100 μg/mL
  Growth temperature: 37°C
  Growth strain: Stbl3
  Growth instructions: Stbl3, 37oC
  Copy number: High Copy
Gene/Insert
  Gene/Insert name: GFP (alt name: enhanced GFP)
  Insert size (bp): 719
  Cloning method: Restriction Enzyme; 5′ cloning site BamHI (not destroyed); 3′ cloning site Sal I (not destroyed)
  Sequencing primers: 5′ CMVforw
Terms and licenses: Academic/Nonprofit Terms; Industry Terms: Not Available to Industry
How to cite: pLenti CMV GFP Neo (657-2) was a gift from Eric Campeau & Paul Kaufman (Addgene plasmid # 17447 ; http://n2t.net/addgene:17447 ; RRID:Addgene_17447)
