>Addgene plasmid #17447 | pLenti CMV GFP Neo (657-2) | addgene partial sequence | sequence record 25916 | 17447 with EGFP-C
TGGACGAGCTGTACAAGTAAAGCGGCCGCGTCGACAATCAACCTCTGGATTACAAAATTTGTGAAAGATT
GACTGGTATTCTTAACTATGTTGCTCCTTTTACGCTATGTGGATACGCTGCTTTAATGCCTTTGTATCAT
GCTATTGCTTCCCGTATGGCTTTCATTTTCTCCTCCTTGTATAAATCCTGGTTGCTGTCTCTTTATGAGG
AGTTGTGGCCCGTTGTCAGGCAACGTGGCGTGGTGTGCACTGTGTTTGCTGACGCAACCCCCACTGGTTG
GGGCATTGCCACCACCTGTCAGCTCCTTTCCGGGACTTTCGCTTTCCCCCTCCCTATTGCCACGGCGGAA
CTCATCGCCGCCTGCCTTGCCCGCTGCTGGACAGGGGCTCGGCTGTTGGGCACTGACAATTCCGTGGTGT
TGTCGGGGAAGCTGACGTCCTTTCCATGGCTGCTCGCCTGTGTTGCCACCTGGATTCTGCGCGGGACGTC
CTTCTGCTACGTCCCTTCGGCCCTCAATCCAGCGGACCTTCCTTCCCGCGGCCTGCTGCCGGCTCTGCGG
CCTCTTCCGCGTCTTCGCCTTCGCCCTCAGACGAGTCGGATCTCCCTTTGGGCCGCCTCCCCGCCTGGAA
TTCTGCAGATATCCGGACTAGTGATCTAATTCTACCGGGTAGGGGAGGCGCTTTTCCCAAGGCAGTCTGG
AGCATGCGCTTTAGCAGCCCCGCTGGGCACTTGGCGCTACACAAGTGGCCTCTGGCCTCGCACACATTCC
ACATCCACCGGTAGG
