>Addgene plasmid #17447 | pLenti CMV GFP Neo (657-2) | addgene partial sequence | sequence record 142579 | CMV-F 5'-CGCAAATGGGCGGTAGGCGTG-3'
GTTTAGTGAACCGTCAGATCGCCTGGAGACGCCATCCACGCTGTTTTGACCTCCATAGAAGACACCGACT
CTAGAGGATCCACCGGTCGCCACCATGGTGAGCAAGGGCGAGGAGCTGTTCACCGGGGTGGTGCCCATCC
TGGTCGAGCTGGACGGCGACGTAAACGGCCACAAGTTCAGCGTGTCCGGCGAGGGCGAGGGCGATGCCAC
CTACGGCAAGCTGACCCTGAAGTTCATCTGCACCACCGGCAAGCTGCCCGTGCCCTGGCCCACCCTCGTG
ACCACCCTGACCTACGGCGTGCAGTGCTTCAGCCGCTACCCCGACCACATGAAGCAGCACGACTTCTTCA
AGTCCGCCATGCCCGAAGGCTACGTCCAGGAGCGCACCATCTTCTTCAAGGACGACGGCAACTACAAGAC
CCGCGCCGAGGTGAAGTTCGAGGGCGACACCCTGGTGAACCGCATCGAGCTGAAGGGCATCGACTTCAAG
GAGGACGGCAACATCCTGGGGCACAAGCTGGAGTACAACTACAACAGCCACAACGTCTATATCATGGCCG
ACAAGCAGAAGAACGGCATCAAGGTGAACTTCAAGATCCGCCACAACATCGAGGACGGCAGCGTGCAGCT
CGCCGACCACTACCAGCAGAACACCCCCATCGGCGACGGCCCCGTGCTGCTGCCCGACAACCACTACCTG
AGCACCCAGTCCGCCCTGAGCAAAGACCCCAACGAGAAGCGCGATCACATGGTCCTGCTGGAGTTCGTGA
CCGCCGCCGGGATCACTCTCGG
